>Addgene plasmid #141331 | pLD-puro-Cc-TARDBP-W385G_VA | addgene full sequence | sequence record 299726 | Addgene NGS Result
GAGGGCCTATTTCCCATGATTCCTTCATATTTGCATATACGATACAAGGCTGTTAGAGAGATAATTGGAA
TTAATTTGACTGTAAACACAAAGATATTAGTACAAAATACGTGACGTAGAAAGTAATAATTTCTTGGGTA
GTTTGCAGTTTTAAAATTATGTTTTAAAATGGACTATCATATGCCAAGTACGCCCCCTATTGACGTCAAT
GACGGTAAATGGCCCGCCTGGCATTATGCCCAGTACATGACCTTATGGGACTTTCCTACTTGGCAGTACA
TCTACGTATTAGTCATCGCTATTACCATGGTGATGCGGTTTTGGCAGTACATCAATGGGCGTGGATAGCG
GTTTGACTCACGGGGATTTCCAAGTCTCCACCCCATTGACGTCAATGGGAGTTTGTTTTGGCACCAAAAT
CAACGGGACTTTCCAAAATGTCGTAACAACTCCGCCCCATTGACGCAAATGGGCGGTAGGCGTGTACGGT
GGGAGGTCTATATAAGCAGAGCTCGTTTAGTGAACCGTCAGATCGCCTGGAGACGCCATCCACGCTGTAC
GCGTACAAGTTTGTACAAAAAAGCAGGCTCCACCATGTCTGAATATATTCGGGTAACCGAAGATGAGAAC
GATGAGCCCATTGAAATACCATCGGAAGACGATGGGACGGTGCTGCTCTCCACGGTTACAGCCCAGTTTC
CAGGGGCGTGTGGGCTTCGCTACAGGAATCCAGTGTCTCAGTGTATGAGAGGTGTCCGGCTGGTAGAAGG
AATTCTGCATGCCCCAGATGCTGGCTGGGGAAATCTGGTGTATGTTGTCAACTATCCAAAAGATAACAAA
AGAAAAATGGATGAGACAGATGCTTCATCAGCAGTGAAAGTGAAAAGAGCAGTCCAGAAAACATCCGATT
TAATAGTGTTGGGTCTCCCATGGAAAACAACCGAACAGGACCTGAAAGAGTATTTTAGTACCTTTGGAGA
AGTTCTTATGGTGCAGGTCAAGAAAGATCTTAAGACTGGTCATTCAAAGGGGTTTGGCTTTGTTCGTTTT
ACGGAATATGAAACACAAGTGAAAGTAATGTCACAGCGACATATGATAGATGGACGATGGTGTGACTGCA
AACTTCCTAATTCTAAGCAAAGCCAAGATGAGCCTTTGAGAAGCAGAAAAGTGTTTGTGGGGCGCTGTAC
AGAGGACATGACTGAGGATGAGCTGCGGGAGTTCTTCTCTCAGTACGGGGATGTGATGGATGTCTTCATC
CCCAAGCCATTCAGGGCCTTTGCCTTTGTTACATTTGCAGATGATCAGATTGCGCAGTCTCTTTGTGGAG
AGGACTTGATCATTAAAGGAATCAGCGTTCATATATCCAATGCCGAACCTAAGCACAATAGCAATAGACA
GTTAGAAAGAAGTGGAAGATTTGGTGGTAATCCAGGTGGCTTTGGGAATCAGGGTGGATTTGGTAATAGC
AGAGGGGGTGGAGCTGGTTTGGGAAACAATCAAGGTAGTAATATGGGTGGTGGGATGAACTTTGGTGCGT
TCAGCATTAATCCAGCCATGATGGCTGCCGCCCAGGCAGCACTACAGAGCAGTTGGGGTATGATGGGCAT
GTTAGCCAGCCAGCAGAACCAGTCAGGCCCATCGGGTAATAACCAAAACCAAGGCAACATGCAGAGGGAG
CCAAACCAGGCCTTCGGTTCTGGAAATAACTCTTATAGTGGCTCTAATTCTGGTGCAGCAATTGGTGGCG
GATCAGCATCCAATGCAGGGTCGGGCAGTGGTTTTAATGGAGGCTTTGGCTCAAGCATGGATTCTAAGTC
TTCTGGCTGGGGAATGTTGGACCCAGCTTTCTTGTACAAAGTGGTTGATTCTAGAGCGATCGCCAGAGAG
CTGTTCAACCTGCTGGGCGAGAACCAGCCCCCCGTGGTGATCAAGGCGATCGCCTGGAGCCACCCTCAGT
TCGAGAAGGGAGGAGGAAGCGGCGGAGGCAGCGGAGGAGGAAGCTGGAGCCACCCGCAGTTCGAGAAAGG
CGGAAGCGGCCATCACCATCACCATCACCCTGCAGGAGAAAATCTGTACTTCCAGGGGAGAGGAGGCAGC
GAGAACCTGTACTTTCAGGGGCCTGCAGGAAGAGACTACAAAGACCATGACGGTGATTATAAAGATCATG
ACATCGATTACAAGGATGACGATGACAAGTAGTTCGAATTCTCGACCTCGAGACAAATGGCAGTATTCAT
CCACAATTTTAAAAGAAAAGGGGGGATTGGGGGGTACAGTGCAGGGGAAAGAATAGTAGACATAATAGCA
ACAGACATACAAACTAAAGAATTACAAAAACAAATTACAAAAATTCAAAATTTTCGGGTTTATTACAGGG
ACAGCAGAGATCCACTTTGGCCGCGGCTCGAGGGGGTTGGGGTTGCGCCTTTTCCAAGGCAGCCCTGGGT
TTGCGCAGGGACGCGGCTGCTCTGGGCGTGGTTCCGGGAAACGCAGCGGCGCCGACCCTGGGTCTCGCAC
ATTCTTCACGTCCGTTCGCAGCGTCACCCGGATCTTCGCCGCTACCCTTGTGGGCCCCCCGGCGACGCTT
CCTGCTCCGCCCCTAAGTCGGGAAGGTTCCTTGCGGTTCGCGGCGTGCCGGACGTGACAAACGGAAGCCG
CACGTCTCACTAGTACCCTCGCAGACGGACAGCGCCAGGGAGCAATGGCAGCGCGCCGACCGCGATGGGC
TGTGGCCAATAGCGGCTGCTCAGCAGGGCGCGCCGAGAGCAGCGGCCGGGAAGGGGCGGTGCGGGAGGCG
GGGTGTGGGGCGGTAGTGTGGGCCCTGTTCCTGCCCGCGCGGTGTTCCGCATTCTGCAAGCCTCCGGAGC
GCACGTCGGCAGTCGGCTCCCTCGTTGACCGAATCACCGACCTCTCTCCCCAGGGGGATCCACCGGAGCT
TACCATGACCGAGTACAAGCCCACGGTGCGCCTCGCCACCCGCGACGACGTCCCCAGGGCCGTACGCACC
CTCGCCGCCGCGTTCGCCGACTACCCCGCCACGCGCCACACCGTCGATCCGGACCGCCACATCGAGCGGG
TCACCGAGCTGCAAGAACTCTTCCTCACGCGCGTCGGGCTCGACATCGGCAAGGTGTGGGTCGCGGACGA
CGGCGCCGCGGTGGCGGTCTGGACCACGCCGGAGAGCGTCGAAGCGGGGGCGGTGTTCGCCGAGATCGGC
CCGCGCATGGCCGAGTTGAGCGGTTCCCGGCTGGCCGCGCAGCAACAGATGGAAGGCCTCCTGGCGCCGC
ACCGGCCCAAGGAGCCCGCGTGGTTCCTGGCCACCGTCGGCGTCTCGCCCGACCACCAGGGCAAGGGTCT
GGGCAGCGCCGTCGTGCTCCCCGGAGTGGAGGCGGCCGAGCGCGCCGGGGTGCCCGCCTTCCTGGAGACC
TCCGCGCCCCGCAACCTCCCCTTCTACGAGCGGCTCGGCTTCACCGTCACCGCCGACGTCGAGGTGCCCG
AAGGACCGCGCACCTGGTGCATGACCCGCAAGCCCGGTGCCTGACGCCCGCCCCACGACCCGCAGCGCCC
GACCGAAAGGAGCGCACGACCCCATGCATCGGTACCTTTAAGACCAATGACTTACAAGGCAGCTGTAGAT
CTTAGCCACTTTTTAAAAGAAAAGGGGGGACTGGAAGGGCTAATTCACTCCCAACGAAGACAAGATCTGC
TTTTTGCTTGTACTGGGTCTCTCTGGTTAGACCAGATCTGAGCCTGGGAGCTCTCTGGCTAACTAGGGAA
CCCACTGCTTAAGCCTCAATAAAGCTTGCCTTGAGTGCTTCAAGTAGTGTGTGCCCGTCTGTTGTGTGAC
TCTGGTAACTAGAGATCCCTCAGACCCTTTTAGTCAGTGTGGAAAATCTCTAGCAGTAGTAGTTCATGTC
ATCTTATTATTCAGTATTTATAACTTGCAAAGAAATGAATATCAGAGAGTGAGAGGAACTTGTTTATTGC
AGCTTATAATGGTTACAAATAAAGCAATAGCATCACAAATTTCACAAATAAAGCATTTTTTTCACTGCAT
TCTAGTTGTGGTTTGTCCAAACTCATCAATGTATCTTATCATGTCTGGCTCTAGCTATCCCGCCCCTAAC
TCCGCCCATCCCGCCCCTAACTCCGCCCAGTTCCGCCCATTCTCCGCCCCATGGCTGACTAATTTTTTTT
ATTTATGCAGAGGCCGAGGCCGCCTCGGCCTCTGAGCTATTCCAGAAGTAGTGAGGAGGCTTTTTTGGAG
GCCTAGGGACGTACCCAATTCGCCCTATAGTGAGTCGTATTACGCGCGCTCACTGGCCGTCGTTTTACAA
CGTCGTGACTGGGAAAACCCTGGCGTTACCCAACTTAATCGCCTTGCAGCACATCCCCCTTTCGCCAGCT
GGCGTAATAGCGAAGAGGCCCGCACCGATCGCCCTTCCCAACAGTTGCGCAGCCTGAATGGCGAATGGG
[124 nt withheld, positions 4480-4603]
C
[91 nt withheld, positions 4605-4695]
A
[49 nt withheld, positions 4697-4745]
CCTTTGACGTTGGAGTCCACGTTCTTT
[37 nt withheld, positions 4773-4809]
ACCCTATCTCGGTCTATTCTTTTGATTTATAAGGGATTTTGCCGATTTCGGCCTATTGGTTAAAAAATGA
GCTGATTTAACAAAAATTTAACGCGAATTTTAACAAAATATTAACGCTTACAATTTAGGTGGCACTTTTC
GGGGAAATGTGCGCGGAACCCCTATTTGTTTATTTTTCTAAATACATTCAAATATGTATCCGCTCATGAG
ACAATAACCCTGATAAATGCTTCAATAATATTGAAAAAGGAAGAGTATGAGTATTCAACATTTCCGTGTC
GCCCTTATTCCCTTTTTTGCGGCATTTTGCCTTCCTGTTTTTGCTCACCCAGAAACGCTGGTGAAAGTAA
AAGATGCTGAAGATCAGTTGGGTGCACGAGTGGGTTACATCGAACTGGATCTCAACAGCGGTAAGATCCT
TGAGAGTTTTCGCCCCGAAGAACGTTTTCCAATGATGAGCACTTTTAAAGTTCTGCTATGTGGCGCGGTA
TTATCCCGTATTGACGCCGGGCAAGAGCAACTCGGTCGCCGCATACACTATTCTCAGAATGACTTGGTTG
AGTACTCACCAGTCACAGAAAAGCATCTTACGGATGGCATGACAGTAAGAGAATTATGCAGTGCTGCCAT
AACCATGAGTGATAACACTGCGGCCAACTTACTTCTGACAACGATCGGAGGACCGAAGGAGCTAACCGCT
TTTTTGCACAACATGGGGGATCATGTAACTCGCCTTGATCGTTGGGAACCGGAGCTGAATGAAGCCATAC
CAAACGACGAGCGTGACACCACGATGCCTGTAGCAATGGCAACAACGTTGCGCAAACTATTAACTGGCGA
ACTACTTACTCTAGCTTCCCGGCAACAATTAATAGACTGGATGGAGGCGGATAAAGTTGCAGGACCACTT
CTGCGCTCGGCCCTTCCGGCTGGCTGGTTTATTGCTGATAAATCTGGAGCCGGTGAGCGTGGGTCTCGCG
GTATCATTGCAGCACTGGGGCCAGATGGTAAGCCCTCCCGTATCGTAGTTATCTACACGACGGGGAGTCA
GGCAACTATGGATGAACGAAATAGACAGATCGCTGAGATAGGTGCCTCACTGATTAAGCATTGGTAACTG
TCAGACCAAGTTTACTCATATATACTTTAGATTGATTTAAAACTTCATTTTTAATTTAAAAGGATCTAGG
TGAAGATCCTTTTTGATAATCTCATGACCAAAATCCCTTAACGTGAGTTTTCGTTCCACTGAGCGTCAGA
CCCCGTAGAAAAGATCAAAGGATCTTCTTGAGATCCTTTTTTTCTGCGCGTAATCTGCTGCTTGCAAACA
AAAAAACCACCGCTACCAGCGGTGGTTTGTTTGCCGGATCAAGAGCTACCAACTCTTTTTCCGAAGGTAA
CTGGCTTCAGCAGAGCGCAGATACCAAATACTGTTCTTCTAGTGTAGCCGTAGTTAGGCCACCACTTCAA
GAACTCTGTAGCACCGCCTACATACCTCGCTCTGCTAATCCTGTTACCAGTGGCTGCTGCCAGTGGCGAT
AAGTCGTGTCTTACCGGGTTGGACTCAAGACGATAGTTACCGGATAAGGCGCAGCGGTCGGGCTGAACGG
GGGGTTCGTGCACACAGCCCAGCTTGGAGCGAACGACCTACACCGAACTGAGATACCTACAGCGTGAGCT
ATGAGAAAGCGCCACGCTTCCCGAAGGGAGAAAGGCGGACAGGTATCCGGTAAGCGGCAGGGTCGGAACA
GGAGAGCGCACGAGGGAGCTTCCAGGGGGAAACGCCTGGTATCTTTATAGTCCTGTCGGGTTTCGCCACC
TCTGACTTGAGCGTCGATTTTTGTGATGCTCGTCAGGGGGGCGGAGCCTATGGAAAAACGCCAGCAACGC
GGCCTTTTTACGGTTCCTGGCCTTTTGCTGGCCTTTTGCTCACATGTTCTTTCCTGCGTTATCCCCTGAT
TCTGTGGATAACCGTATTACCGCCTTTGAGTGAGCTGATACCGCTCGCCGCAGCCGAACGACCGAGCGCA
GCGAGTCAGTGAGCGAGGAAGCGGAAGAGCGCCCAATACGCAAACCGCCTCTCCCCGCGCGTTGGCCGAT
TCATTAATGCAGCTGGCACGACAGGTTTCCCGACTGGAAAGCGGGCAGTGAGCGCAACGCAATTAATGTG
AGTTAGCTCACTCATTAGGCACCCCAGGCTTTACACTTTATGCTTCCGGCTCGTATGTTGTGTGGAATTG
TGAGCGGATAACAATTTCACACAGGAAACAGCTATGACCATGATTACGCCAAGCGCGCAATTAACCCTCA
CTAAAGGGAACAAAAGCTGGAGCTGCAAGCTTAATGTAGTCTTATGCAATACTCTTGTAGTCTTGCAACA
TGGTAACGATGAGTTAGCAACATGCCTTACAAGGAGAGAAAAAGCACCGTGCATGCCGATTGGTGGAAGT
AAGGTGGTACGATCGTGCCTTATTAGGAAGGCAACAGACGGGTCTGACATGGATTGGACGAACCACTGAA
TTGCCGCATTGCAGAGATATTGTATTTAAGTGCCTAGCTCGATACATAAACGGGTCTCTCTGGTTAGACC
AGATCTGAGCCTGGGAGCTCTCTGGCTAACTAGGGAACCCACTGCTTAAGCCTCAATAAAGCTTGCCTTG
AGTGCTTCAAGTAGTGTGTGCCCGTCTGTTGTGTGACTCTGGTAACTAGAGATCCCTCAGACCCTTTTAG
TCAGTGTGGAAAATCTCTAGCAGTGGCGCCCGAACAGGGACTTGAAAGCGAAAGGGAAACCAGAGGAGCT
CTCTCGACGCAGGACTCGGCTTGCTGAAGCGCGCACGGCAAGAGGCGAGGGGCGGCGACTGGTGAGTACG
CCAAAAATTTTGACTAGCGGAGGCTAGAAGGAGAGAGATGGGTGCGAGAGCGTCAGTATTAAGCGGGGGA
GAATTAGATCGCGATGGGAAAAAATTCGGTTAAGGCCAGGGGGAAAGAAAAAATATAAATTAAAACATAT
AGTATGGGCAAGCAGGGAGCTAGAACGATTCGCAGTTAATCCTGGCCTGTTAGAAACATCAGAAGGCTGT
AGACAAATACTGGGACAGCTACAACCATCCCTTCAGACAGGATCAGAAGAACTTAGATCATTATATAATA
CAGTAGCAACCCTCTATTGTGTGCATCAAAGGATAGAGATAAAAGACACCAAGGAAGCTTTAGACAAGAT
AGAGGAAGAGCAAAACAAAAGTAAGACCACCGCACAGCAAGCGGCCGCTGATCTTCAGACCTGGAGGAGG
AGATATGAGGGACAATTGGAGAAGTGAATTATATAAATATAAAGTAGTAAAAATTGAACCATTAGGAGTA
GCACCCACCAAGGCAAAGAGAAGAGTGGTGCAGAGAGAAAAAAGAGCAGTGGGAATAGGAGCTTTGTTCC
TTGGGTTCTTGGGAGCAGCAGGAAGCACTATGGGCGCAGCGTCAATGACGCTGACGGTACAGGCCAGACA
ATTATTGTCTGGTATAGTGCAGCAGCAGAACAATTTGCTGAGGGCTATTGAGGCGCAACAGCATCTGTTG
CAACTCACAGTCTGGGGCATCAAGCAGCTCCAGGCAAGAATCCTGGCTGTGGAAAGATACCTAAAGGATC
AACAGCTCCTGGGGATTTGGGGTTGCTCTGGAAAACTCATTTGCACCACTGCTGTGCCTTGGAATGCTAG
TTGGAGTAATAAATCTCTGGAACAGATTTGGAATCACACGACCTGGATGGAGTGGGACAGAGAAATTAAC
AATTACACAAGCTTAATACACTCCTTAATTGAAGAATCGCAAAACCAGCAAGAAAAGAATGAACAAGAAT
TATTGGAATTAGATAAATGGGCAAGTTTGTGGAATTGGTTTAACATAACAAATTGGCTGTGGTATATAAA
ATTATTCATAATGATAGTAGGAGGCTTGGTAGGTTTAAGAATAGTTTTTGCTGTACTTTCTATAGTGAAT
AGAGTTAGGCAGGGATATTCACCATTATCGTTTCAGACCCACCTCCCAACCCCGAGGGGACCCGACAGGC
CCGAAGGAATAGAAGAAGAAGGTGGAGAGAGAGACAGAGACAGATCCATTCGATTAGTGAACGGATCTCG
ACGGTATCGATCACGAGACTAGCCTCGAGCGGCCGCCCCCTTCACC
Features (pLannotate 1.2.2; 33 found; start..end, strand, type, name):
      1..184     +  promoter       U6 promoter (fragment): RNA polymerase III promoter for human U6 snRNA
    175..309     +  enhancer       CMV enhancer (fragment): human cytomegalovirus immediate early enhancer; contains an 18-bp deletion relative to the standard CMV enhancer
    310..513     +  promoter       CMV promoter: human cytomegalovirus (CMV) immediate early promoter
    565..589     +  protein_bind   attB1: mutant version of attB; recombination site for the Gateway® BP reaction BP Clonase™
    595..1836    +  CDS            TARDBP: TADBP_HUMAN - Also known as TDP43. Experimental evidence at protein level: Swiss-Prot protein existence level 1. RNA-binding protein that is involved in various steps of RNA biogenesis and processing (PubMed:23519609). Preferentially binds, via its two RNA recognition motifs RRM1 and RRM2, to GU-repeats on RNA molecules predominantly localized within long introns and in the 3'UTR of mRNAs (PubMed:23519609, PubMed:24240615, PubMed:24464995). In turn, regulates the splicing of many non-coding and protein-coding RNAs including proteins involved in neuronal survival, as well as mRNAs that encode p
   1841..1865    -  protein_bind   attB2: mutant version of attB; recombination site for the Gateway® BP reaction BP Clonase™
   2005..2024    +  CDS            Strep-Tag II (fragment): peptide that binds Strep-Tactin®, an engineered form of streptavidin
   2041..2059    +  CDS            7xHis (fragment): 6xHis affinity tag
   2134..2199    +  CDS            3xFLAG: three tandem FLAG® epitope tags, followed by an enterokinase cleavage site
   2247..2364    +  misc_feature   cPPT/CTS: central polypurine tract and central termination sequence of HIV-1
   2413..2923    +  promoter       hPGK promoter: human phosphoglycerate kinase 1 promoter
   2945..3544    +  CDS            PuroR: puromycin N-acetyltransferase; pac from Streptomyces alboniger; confers resistance to puromycin
   3587..3670    +  CDS            nef (fragment): NEF_HV1Z2 - Experimental evidence at protein level: Swiss-Prot protein existence level 1. Extracellular Nef protein targets CD4(+) T-lymphocytes for apoptosis by interacting with CXCR4 surface receptors. From Human immunodeficiency virus type 1 group M subtype D (isolate Z2/CDC-Z34) (HIV-1).
   3672..3905    +  LTR            3' LTR (ΔU3): self-inactivating 3' long terminal repeat (LTR) from HIV-1
   3977..4098    +  polyA_signal   SV40 poly(A) signal: SV40 polyadenylation signal
   4138..4273    +  rep_origin     SV40 ori: SV40 origin of replication
   4294..4312    -  promoter       T7 promoter: promoter for bacteriophage T7 RNA polymerase
   4320..4475    +  CDS            lacZα (fragment): LacZα fragment of β-galactosidase; lacZ fragment
   4480..4908    +  rep_origin     f1 ori (sequence partly withheld): f1 bacteriophage origin of replication; arrow indicates direction of (+) strand synthesis
   4961..5065    +  promoter       AmpR promoter: bla
   5066..5926    +  CDS            AmpR: β-lactamase; bla; confers resistance to ampicillin, carbenicillin, and related antibiotics
   6097..6685    +  rep_origin     ori: high-copy-number ColE1/pMB1/pBR322/pUC origin of replication
   6868..6960    +  CDS            lacI (fragment): lac repressor; lacI; The lac repressor binds to the lac operator to inhibit transcription in E. coli. This inhibition can be relieved by adding lactose or isopropyl-β-D-thiogalactopyranoside (IPTG).
   6973..6994    +  protein_bind   CAP binding site: CAP binding activates transcription in the presence of cAMP. E. coli catabolite activator protein
   7009..7039    +  promoter       lac promoter: promoter for the E. coli lac operon
   7047..7063    +  protein_bind   lac operator: The lac repressor binds to the lac operator to inhibit transcription in E. coli. This inhibition can be relieved by adding lactose or isopropyl-β-D-thiogalactopyranoside (IPTG). lac repressor encoded by lacI
   7108..7126    +  promoter       T3 promoter: promoter for bacteriophage T3 RNA polymerase
   7154..7380    +  promoter       RSV promoter: Rous sarcoma virus enhancer/promoter
   7381..7561    +  LTR            5' LTR (truncated): truncated 5' long terminal repeat (LTR) from HIV-1
   7608..7733    +  misc_feature   HIV-1 Ψ: packaging signal of human immunodeficiency virus type 1
   7717..8080    +  CDS            HIV-1 gag (fragment): gag protein from human immunodeficiency virus 1; gag
   8226..8459    +  misc_feature   RRE: The Rev response element (RRE) of HIV-1 allows for Rev-dependent mRNA export from the nucleus to the cytoplasm.
   8836..8936    +  CDS            Rev (fragment): human immunodeficiency virus 1 (HIV-1) Rev protein; rev; enhances nuclear export of unspliced and incompletely spliced viral mRNAs
