[The description below was written by a language model from this plasmid's Addgene catalogue record and pLannotate feature annotations shown in this document.]
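Description:
pLD-puro-Cc-TARDBP-W385G_VA is a third-generation-style, self-inactivating HIV-1 lentiviral expression vector built on the pLD-puro-Cc-VA (MAPLE) Gateway backbone. It carries human TARDBP (TDP-43) with the W385G substitution. In bacteria it is maintained through a ColE1/pUC-type origin and selected with ampicillin (AmpR). The record lists it as low copy, and an f1 origin is also present. The viral genome is transcribed from an RSV promoter fused to a truncated 5' LTR. It contains the Ψ packaging signal with a gag fragment, the Rev response element for Rev-dependent nuclear export, a cPPT/CTS element, and a ΔU3 3' LTR that inactivates LTR promoter activity after integration. An SV40 polyadenylation signal and an SV40 origin lie downstream of the 3' LTR.

Within the provirus, a CMV enhancer/promoter drives the TARDBP coding sequence, which is flanked by attB1 and attB2 sites left by Gateway recombination. The open reading frame continues into the backbone-encoded C-terminal VA tag, described in the record as Beacon, 2xStrep, 6xHis, 2xTEV and 3xFLAG. The feature table picks up the Strep-tag II, His and 3xFLAG portions of this tag. The combination allows sequential affinity purification with protease release, as well as epitope detection. A separate human PGK promoter drives puromycin N-acetyltransferase, so that transduced mammalian cells can be selected. A short U6 promoter fragment annotated upstream of CMV appears to be a backbone remnant.

The construct is intended for stable expression of tagged mutant TDP-43 in mammalian cells. The tag design and the associated brain interactome study suggest use in affinity purification of protein complexes.

The listed insert size exceeds the annotated coding sequence, probably because it includes flanking or tag sequence.
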