Addgene plasmid #141331: pLD-puro-Cc-TARDBP-W385G_VA
Purpose: Lentiviral vector for expression of C-terminally VA-tagged human TARDBP-W385G in mammalian cells
Depositing lab: Mohan Babu. Depositing organization: University of Regina. Publication: BraInMap Elucidates the Macromolecular Connectivity Landscape of Mammalian Brain. Pourhaghighi R, Ash PEA, Phanse S, Goebels F, Hu LZM, Chen S, Zhang Y, Wierbowski SD, Boudeau S, Moutaoufik MT, Malty RH, Malolepsza E, Tsafou K, Nathan A, Cromar G, Guo H, Abdullatif AA, Apicco DJ, Becker LA, Gitler AD, Pulst SM, Youssef A, Hekman R, Havugimana PC, White CA, Blum BC, Ratti A, Bryant CD, Parkinson J, Lage K, Babu M, Yu H, Bader GD, Wolozin B, Emili A. Cell Syst. 2020 Apr 22;10(4):333-350.e14. doi: 10.1016/j.cels.2020.03.003. PubMed 32325033.
Backbone
  Vector backbone: pLD-puro-Cc-VA (MAPLE vector)
  Backbone manufacturer: Addgene# 24588
  Backbone size w/o insert (bp): 9389
  Total vector size (bp): 8983
  Vector type: Mammalian Expression, Lentiviral
  Selectable markers: Puromycin
Growth in bacteria
  Bacterial resistance: Ampicillin, 100 μg/mL
  Growth temperature: 30°C
  Growth strain: NEB Stable
  Growth instructions: Grow for no longer than 16 hr
  Copy number: Low Copy
Gene/Insert
  Gene/Insert name: TARDBP-W385G
  Species: H. sapiens (human)
  Insert size (bp): 1608
  Mutation: W385G
  GenBank ID: 23435
  Entrez Gene: TARDBP (a.k.a. ALS10, TDP-43)
  Tag / fusion protein: VA tag (Beacon-2XStrep-6XHis-2XTEV-3XFLAG) (C terminal on backbone)
  Cloning method: Gateway Cloning
  Sequencing primers: 5′ CMV Forward; 3′ 5'-TCTTTCCCCTGCACTGTACC-3'
Terms and licenses: Academic/Nonprofit Terms; Industry Terms: Not Available to Industry
How to cite: pLD-puro-Cc-TARDBP-W385G_VA was a gift from Mohan Babu (Addgene plasmid # 141331 ; http://n2t.net/addgene:141331 ; RRID:Addgene_141331)
